Addgene plasmid #118412: ssAAV-EF1a-FLuc-WPRE-HgHpA_bac_293
Purpose: Expresses firefly luciferase under the control of a strong ubiquitous promoter EF1a along with a WPRE cassette. Backbone is compatible with both baculoviral and human production methods of AAV.
Depositing lab: Nicole Paulk. Depositing organization: University of California, San Francisco (UCSF). Publication: Methods Matter: Standard Production Platforms for Recombinant AAV Produce Chemically and Functionally Distinct Vectors. Rumachik NG, Malaker SA, Poweleit N, Maynard LH, Adams CM, Leib RD, Cirolia G, Thomas D, Stamnes S, Holt K, Sinn P, May AP, Paulk NK. Mol Ther Methods Clin Dev. 2020 May 22;18:98-118. doi: 10.1016/j.omtm.2020.05.018. eCollection 2020 Sep 11. PubMed 32995354.
Backbone
  Vector backbone: pFB-AAV-mcs-shuttle_UIowa G0202
  Backbone manufacturer: University of Iowa
  Backbone size w/o insert (bp): 7290
  Total vector size (bp): 8943
  Modifications to backbone: Has both the Tn7/GmR components for making a baculovirus expressing AAV, as well as the AmpR components for use when producing plasmid in E.coli for use when making AAV in human HEK293(T) cells
  Vector type: Mammalian Expression, Insect Expression, AAV, Luciferase, Synthetic Biology
  Selectable markers: Gentamicin
Growth in bacteria
  Bacterial resistance: Ampicillin, 100 μg/mL
  Growth temperature: 30°C
  Growth strain: NEB Stable
  Growth instructions: Must check ITR integrity by restriction digest with AhdI, as well as with XmaI, to ensure the vector hasn't recombined following amplification.
  Copy number: High Copy
Gene/Insert
  Gene/Insert name: Firefly luciferase (alt name: FLuc)
  Species: Photinus pyralis
  Insert size (bp): 1653
  Promoter: EF1a
  Cloning method: Restriction Enzyme; 5′ cloning site KpnI (not destroyed); 3′ cloning site EcoRI (not destroyed)
  Sequencing primers: 5′ TCAGACAGTGGTTCAAAG; 3′ CATTAAAGCAGCGTATCC
Terms and licenses: Academic/Nonprofit Terms; Industry Terms: Not Available to Industry
How to cite: ssAAV-EF1a-FLuc-WPRE-HgHpA_bac_293 was a gift from Nicole Paulk (Addgene plasmid # 118412 ; http://n2t.net/addgene:118412 ; RRID:Addgene_118412)
