[The description below was written by a language model from this plasmid's Addgene catalogue record and pLannotate feature annotations shown in this document.]
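Description:
ssAAV-EF1a-FLuc-WPRE-HgHpA_bac_293 is an 8.9 kb single-stranded AAV transfer plasmid built on a University of Iowa pFastBac-style AAV shuttle backbone, designed so that the same vector genome can be packaged by either of the two standard recombinant AAV production routes. It replicates in E. coli from a high-copy ColE1/pUC origin, is selected with ampicillin, and also carries an f1 phage origin. The AAV cassette, together with a gentamicin resistance gene (aacC1, driven by the class 1 integron Pc promoter), lies between the Tn7L and Tn7R ends of a mini-Tn7 element. This allows site-specific transposition into a baculovirus bacmid to generate a recombinant baculovirus for AAV production in insect cells. Alternatively, the plasmid itself can be transfected directly into HEK293(T) cells for human-cell production.

The payload is flanked by AAV2 inverted terminal repeats, which provide the cis signals for genome replication and packaging. The downstream ITR is annotated in full, whereas the upstream ITR is detected only as short fragments, which may reflect the difficulty of sequencing and annotating these repeats. The record notes that ITR integrity needs to be verified because these repeats are prone to recombination. Between the ITRs, the strong constitutive human EF-1α promoter drives firefly luciferase (Photinus pyralis; annotated as the synthetic luc2 version, 1,653 bp, cloned between KpnI and EcoRI sites). This is followed by a WPRE to enhance transcript stability and expression, and a human growth hormone polyadenylation signal. Short SV40, lacZα and other fragments in the annotation appear to be backbone remnants. The construct serves as a ubiquitous bioluminescent reporter genome, and the associated work used it to compare AAV vectors made on insect versus human production platforms.
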