Features (pLannotate 1.2.2; 23 found; start..end, strand, type, name):
      4..20      -  CDS            lacZα (fragment): LacZα fragment of β-galactosidase; lacZ fragment
    183..348     +  mobile_element Tn7L: mini-Tn7 element (left end of the Tn7 transposon) Tn7
    377..511     -  polyA_signal   SV40 poly(A) signal: SV40 polyadenylation signal
    534..617     -  CDS            large T antigen (fragment): large T antigen from SV40 (simian virus 40)
    643..675     -  promoter       AmpR promoter (fragment): bla
    689..716     +  repeat_region  AAV2 ITR (fragment): inverted terminal repeat of adeno-associated virus serotype 2 inverted
    745..772     +  repeat_region  AAV2 ITR (fragment): inverted terminal repeat of adeno-associated virus serotype 2 inverted
    835..901     +  CDS            small t antigen (fragment): SV40 (simian virus 40) small t antigen
    908..2086    +  promoter       EF-1α promoter: strong constitutive promoter for human elongation factor EF-1α
   2099..3751    +  CDS            luciferase: firefly luciferase synthetic luc2 version of the luciferase gene
   3752..3776    +  misc_feature   MCS (fragment): pBluescript multiple cloning site
   3776..4364    +  misc_feature   WPRE: woodchuck hepatitis virus posttranscriptional regulatory element
   4396..4872    +  polyA_signal   hGH poly(A) signal: human growth hormone polyadenylation signal
   4912..5052    +  repeat_region  AAV2 ITR: inverted terminal repeat of adeno-associated virus serotype 2 inverted
   5067..5414    +  CDS            YPR2_ECOLX (fragment): Protein predicted: Swiss-Prot protein existence level 4. From Escherichia coli.
   5392..5420    +  promoter       Pc promoter: intI1 (promoter lies within the coding sequence); class 1 integron promoter
   5609..6142    +  CDS            GmR: gentamycin acetyltransferase; aacC1; confers resistance to gentamycin
   6209..6433    +  mobile_element Tn7R: mini-Tn7 element (right end of the Tn7 transposon) Tn7
   6501..6552    +  misc_feature   bom (fragment): basis of mobility region from pBR322
   6738..7326    -  rep_origin     ori: high-copy-number ColE1/pMB1/pBR322/pUC origin of replication
   7497..8357    -  CDS            AmpR: β-lactamase; bla; confers resistance to ampicillin, carbenicillin, and related antibiotics
   8358..8462    -  promoter       AmpR promoter: bla
   8488..8942    -  rep_origin     f1 ori (sequence partly withheld): f1 bacteriophage origin of replication; arrow indicates direction of (+) strand synthesis
>Addgene plasmid #118412 | ssAAV-EF1a-FLuc-WPRE-HgHpA_bac_293 | addgene full sequence | sequence record 231800 | Addgene NGS Result
CCATTCGCCATTCAGGCTGCAAATAAGCGTTGATATTCAGTCAATTACAAACATTAATAACGAAGAGATG
ACAGAAAAATTTTCATTCTGTGACAGAGAAAAAGTAGCCGAAGATGACGGTTTGTCACATGGAGTTGGCA
GGATGTTTGATTAAAAACATAACAGGAAGAAAAATGCCCCGCTGTGGGCGGACAAAATAGTTGGGAACTG
GGAGGGGTGGAAATGGAGTTTTTAAGGATTATTTAGGGAAGAGTGACAAAATAGATGGGAACTGGGTGTA
GCGTCGTAAGCTAATACGAAAATTAAAAATGACAAAATAGTTTGGAACTAGATTTCACTTATCTGGTTCG
GATCTCCTAGGCGATATCAGTGATCAGATCCAGACATGATAAGATACATTGATGAGTTTGGACAAACCAC
AACTAGAATGCAGTGAAAAAAATGCTTTATTTGTGAAATTTGTGATGCTATTGCTTTATTTGTAACCATT
ATAAGCTGCAATAAACAAGTTAACAACAACAATTGCATTCATTTTATGTTTCAGGTTCAGGGGGAGGTGT
GGGAGGTTTTTTAAAGCAAGTAAAACCTCTACAAATGTGGTATGGCTGATTATGATCCTCTAGTACTTCT
CGACAAGCTTACATTATTGAAGCATTTATCAGGGTTATTGTCTCAGACCTGCAGGCAGCTGCGCGCTCGC
TCGCTCACTGAGGCCGCCCGGGCGTCGGGCGACCTTTGGTCGCCCGGCCTCAGTGAGCGAGCGAGCGCGC
AGAGAGGGAGTGGCCAACTCCATCACTAGGGGTTCCTGCGGCCGCACGCGTAAGCTTTGCAAAGATGGAT
AAAGTTTTAAACAGAGAGGAATCTTTGCAGCTAATGGACCTTCTAGGTCTTGAAAGGAGTGGGAATTGGC
TCCGGTGCCCGTCAGTGGGCAGAGCGCACATCGCCCACAGTCCCCGAGAAGTTGGGGGGAGGGGTCGGCA
ATTGAACCGGTGCCTAGAGAAGGTGGCGCGGGGTAAACTGGGAAAGTGATGTCGTGTACTGGCTCCGCCT
TTTTCCCGAGGGTGGGGGAGAACCGTATATAAGTGCAGTAGTCGCCGTGAACGTTCTTTTTCGCAACGGG
TTTGCCGCCAGAACACAGGTAAGTGCCGTGTGTGGTTCCCGCGGGCCTGGCCTCTTTACGGGTTATGGCC
CTTGCGTGCCTTGAATTACTTCCACCTGGCTGCAGTACGTGATTCTTGATCCCGAGCTTCGGGTTGGAAG
TGGGTGGGAGAGTTCGAGGCCTTGCGCTTAAGGAGCCCCTTCGCCTCGTGCTTGAGTTGAGGCCTGGCCT
GGGCGCTGGGGCCGCCGCGTGCGAATCTGGTGGCACCTTCGCGCCTGTCTCGCTGCTTTCGATAAGTCTC
TAGCCATTTAAAATTTTTGATGACCTGCTGCGACGCTTTTTTTCTGGCAAGATAGTCTTGTAAATGCGGG
CCAAGATCTGCACACTGGTATTTCGGTTTTTGGGGCCGCGGGCGGCGACGGGGCCCGTGCGTCCCAGCGC
ACATGTTCGGCGAGGCGGGGCCTGCGAGCGCGGCCACCGAGAATCGGACGGGGGTAGTCTCAAGCTGGCC
GGCCTGCTCTGGTGCCTGGCCTCGCGCCGCCGTGTATCGCCCCGCCCTGGGCGGCAAGGCTGGCCCGGTC
GGCACCAGTTGCGTGAGCGGAAAGATGGCCGCTTCCCGGCCCTGCTGCAGGGAGCTCAAAATGGAGGACG
CGGCGCTCGGGAGAGCGGGCGGGTGAGTCACCCACACAAAGGAAAAGGGCCTTTCCGTCCTCAGCCGTCG
CTTCATGTGACTCCACGGAGTACCGGGCGCCGTCCAGGCACCTCGATTAGTTCTCGAGCTTTTGGAGTAC
GTCGTCTTTAGGTTGGGGGGAGGGGTTTTATGCGATGGAGTTTCCCCACACTGAGTGGGTGGAGACTGAA
GTTAGGCCAGCTTGGCACTTGATGTAATTCTCCTTGGAATTTGCCCTTTTTGAGTTTGGATCTTGGTTCA
TTCTCAAGCCTCAGACAGTGGTTCAAAGTTTTTTTCTTCCATTTCAGGTGTCGTGAGGTACCGCCACCAT
GGAAGATGCCAAAAACATTAGGAAGGGCCCAGCGCCATTCTACCCACTCGAAGACGGGACCGCCGGCGAG
CAGCTGCACAAAGCCATGAAGCGCTACGCCCTGGTGCCCGGCACCATCGCCTTTACCGACGCACATATCG
AGGTGGACATTACCTACGCCGAGTACTTCGAGATGAGCGTTCGGCTGGCAGAAGCTATGAAGCGCTATGG
GCTGAATACAAACCATCGGATCGTGGTGTGCAGCGAGAATAGCTTGCAGTTCTTCATGCCCGTGTTGGGT
GCCCTGTTCATCGGTGTGGCTGTGGCCCCAGCTAACGACATCTACAACGAGCGCGAGCTGCTGAACAGCA
TGGGCATCAGCCAGCCCACCGTCGTATTCGTGAGCAAGAAAGGGCTGCAAAAGATCCTCAACGTGCAAAA
GAAGCTACCGATCATACAAAAGATCATCATCATGGATAGCAAGACCGACTACCAGGGCTTCCAAAGCATG
TACACCTTCGTGACTTCCCATTTGCCACCCGGCTTCAACGAGTACGACTTCGTGCCCGAGAGCTTCGACC
GGGACAAAACCATCGCCCTGATCATGAACAGTAGTGGCAGTACCGGATTGCCCAAGGGCGTAGCCCTACC
GCACCGCACCGCTTGTGTCCGATTCAGTCATGCCCGCGACCCCATCTTCGGCAACCAGATCATCCCCGAC
ACCGCTATCCTCAGCGTGGTGCCATTTCACCACGGCTTCGGCATGTTCACCACGCTGGGCTACTTGATCT
GCGGCTTTCGGGTCGTGCTCATGTACCGCTTCGAGGAGGAGCTATTCTTGCGCAGCTTGCAAGACTATAA
GATTCAATCTGCCCTGCTGGTGCCCACACTATTTAGCTTCTTCGCTAAGAGCACTCTCATCGACAAGTAC
GACCTAAGCAACTTGCACGAGATCGCCAGCGGCGGGGCGCCGCTCAGCAAGGAGGTAGGTGAGGCCGTGG
CCAAACGCTTCCACCTACCAGGCATCCGCCAGGGCTACGGCCTGACAGAAACAACCAGCGCCATTCTGAT
CACCCCCGAAGGGGACGACAAGCCTGGCGCAGTAGGCAAGGTGGTGCCCTTCTTCGAGGCTAAGGTGGTG
GACTTGGACACCGGTGAGACACTGGGTGTGAACCAGCGCGGCGAGCTGTGCGTCCGTGGCCCCATGATCA
TGAGCGGCTACGTTAACAACCCCGAGGCTACAAACGCTCTCATCGACAAGGACGGCTGGCTGCACAGCGG
CGACATCGCCTACTGGGACGAGGACGAGCACTTCTTCATCGTGGACCGGCTGAAGAGCCTGATCAAATAC
AAGGGCTACCAGGTAGCCCCAGCCGAACTGGAGAGCATCCTGCTGCAACACCCCAACATCTTCGACGCCG
GGGTCGCCGGCCTGCCCGACGACGATGCCGGCGAGCTGCCCGCCGCAGTCGTCGTGCTGGAACACGGTAA
AACCATGACCGAGAAGGAGATCGTGGACTATGTGGCCAGCCAGGTTACAACCGCCAAGAAGCTGCGCGGT
GGTGTTGTGTTCGTGGACGAGGTGCCTAAAGGACTGACCGGCAAGTTGGACGCCCGCAAGATCCGCGAGA
TTCTCATTAAGGCCAAGAAGGGCGGCAAGATCGCCGTGTAAGAATTCGATATCAAGCTTATCGATAATCA
ACCTCTGGATTACAAAATTTGTGAAAGATTGACTGGTATTCTTAACTATGTTGCTCCTTTTACGCTATGT
GGATACGCTGCTTTAATGCCTTTGTATCATGCTATTGCTTCCCGTATGGCTTTCATTTTCTCCTCCTTGT
ATAAATCCTGGTTGCTGTCTCTTTATGAGGAGTTGTGGCCCGTTGTCAGGCAACGTGGCGTGGTGTGCAC
TGTGTTTGCTGACGCAACCCCCACTGGTTGGGGCATTGCCACCACCTGTCAGCTCCTTTCCGGGACTTTC
GCTTTCCCCCTCCCTATTGCCACGGCGGAACTCATCGCCGCCTGCCTTGCCCGCTGCTGGACAGGGGCTC
GGCTGTTGGGCACTGACAATTCCGTGGTGTTGTCGGGGAAATCATCGTCCTTTCCTTGGCTGCTCGCCTA
TGTTGCCACCTGGATTCTGCGCGGGACGTCCTTCTGCTACGTCCCTTCGGCCCTCAATCCAGCGGACCTT
CCTTCCCGCGGCCTGCTGCCGGCTCTGCGGCCTCTTCCGCGTCTTCGCCTTCGCCCTCAGACGAGTCGGA
TCTCCCTTTGGGCCGCCTCCCCGCATCGATACCGAGCGCTGCTCGAGAGATCTACGGGTGGCATCCCTGT
GACCCCTCCCCAGTGCCTCTCCTGGCCCTGGAAGTTGCCACTCCAGTGCCCACCAGCCTTGTCCTAATAA
AATTAAGTTGCATCATTTTGTCTGACTAGGTGTCCTTCTATAATATTATGGGGTGGAGGGGGGTGGTATG
GAGCAAGGGGCAAGTTGGGAAGACAACCTGTAGGGCCTGCGGGGTCTATTGGGAACCAAGCTGGAGTGCA
GTGGCACAATCTTGGCTCACTGCAATCTCCGCCTCCTGGGTTCAAGCGATTCTCCTGCCTCAGCCTCCCG
AGTTGTTGGGATTCCAGGCATGCATGACCAGGCTCAGCTAATTTTTGTTTTTTTGGTAGAGACGGGGTTT
CACCATATTGGCCAGGCTGGTCTCCAACTCCTAATCTCAGGTGATCTACCCACCTTGGCCTCCCAAATTG
CTGGGATTACAGGCGTGAACCACTGCTCCCTTCCCTGTCCTTCTGATTTTGTAGGTAACCACGTGCGGAC
CGAGCGGCCGCAGGAACCCCTAGTGATGGAGTTGGCCACTCCCTCTCTGCGCGCTCGCTCGCTCACTGAG
GCCGGGCGACCAAAGGTCGCCCGACGCCCGGGCTTTGCCCGGGCGGCCTCAGTGAGCGAGCGAGCGCGCA
GCTGCCTGCAGGCATGCAAGCTGTAGCCAACCACTAGAACTATAGCTAGAGTCCTGGGCGAACAAACGAT
GCTCGCCTTCCAGAAAACCGAGGATGCGAACCACTTCATCCGGGGTCAGCACCACCGGCAAGCGCCGCGA
CGGCCGAGGTCTTCCGATCTCCTGAAGCCAGGGCAGATCCGTGCACAGCACCTTGCCGTAGAAGAACAGC
AAGGCCGCCAATGCCTGACGATGCGTGGAGACCGAAACCTTGCGCTCGTTCGCCAGCCAGGACAGAAATG
CCTCGACTTCGCTGCTGCCCAAGGTTGCCGGGTGACGCACACCGTGGAAACGGATGAAGGCACGAACCCA
GTTGACATAAGCCTGTTCGGTTCGTAAACTGTAATGCAAGTAGCGTATGCGCTCACGCAACTGGTCCAGA
ACCTTGACCGAACGCAGCGGTGGTAACGGCGCAGTGGCGGTTTTCATGGCTTGTTATGACTGTTTTTTTG
TACAGTCTATGCCTCGGGCATCCAAGCAGCAAGCGCGTTACGCCGTGGGTCGATGTTTGATGTTATGGAG
CAGCAACGATGTTACGCAGCAGCAACGATGTTACGCAGCAGGGCAGTCGCCCTAAAACAAAGTTAGGTGG
CTCAAGTATGGGCATCATTCGCACATGTAGGCTCGGCCCTGACCAAGTCAAATCCATGCGGGCTGCTCTT
GATCTTTTCGGTCGTGAGTTCGGAGACGTAGCCACCTACTCCCAACATCAGCCGGACTCCGATTACCTCG
GGAACTTGCTCCGTAGTAAGACATTCATCGCGCTTGCTGCCTTCGACCAAGAAGCGGTTGTTGGCGCTCT
CGCGGCTTACGTTCTGCCCAAGTTTGAGCAGCCGCGTAGTGAGATCTATATCTATGATCTCGCAGTCTCC
GGCGAGCACCGGAGGCAGGGCATTGCCACCGCGCTCATCAATCTCCTCAAGCATGAGGCCAACGCGCTTG
GTGCTTATGTGATCTACGTGCAAGCAGATTACGGTGACGATCCCGCAGTGGCTCTCTATACAAAGTTGGG
CATACGGGAAGAAGTGATGCACTTTGATATCGACCCAAGTACCGCCACCTAACAATTCGTTCAAGCCGAG
ATCGGCTTCCCGGCCGCGGAGTTGTTCGGTAAATTGTCACAACGCCGCGAATATAGTCTTTACCATGCCC
TTGGCCACGCCCCTCTTTAATACGACGGGCAATTTGCACTTCAGAAAATGAAGAGTTTGCTTTAGCCATA
ACAAAAGTCCAGTATGCTTTTTCACAGCATAACTGGACTGATTTCAGTTTACAACTATTCTGTCTAGTTT
AAGACTTTATTGTCATAGTTTAGATCTATTTTGTTCAGTTTAAGACTTTATTGTCCGCCCACACCCGCTT
ACGCAGGGCATCCATTTATTACTCAACCGTAACCGATTTTGCCAGGTTACGCGGCTGGTCTATGCGGTGT
GAAATACCGCACAGATGCGTAAGGAGAAAATACCGCATCAGGCGCTCTTCCGCTTCCTCGCTCACTGACT
CGCTGCGCTCGGTCGTTCGGCTGCGGCGAGCGGTATCAGCTCACTCAAAGGCGGTAATACGGTTATCCAC
AGAATCAGGGGATAACGCAGGAAAGAACATGTGAGCAAAAGGCCAGCAAAAGGCCAGGAACCGTAAAAAG
GCCGCGTTGCTGGCGTTTTTCCATAGGCTCCGCCCCCCTGACGAGCATCACAAAAATCGACGCTCAAGTC
AGAGGTGGCGAAACCCGACAGGACTATAAAGATACCAGGCGTTTCCCCCTGGAAGCTCCCTCGTGCGCTC
TCCTGTTCCGACCCTGCCGCTTACCGGATACCTGTCCGCCTTTCTCCCTTCGGGAAGCGTGGCGCTTTCT
CATAGCTCACGCTGTAGGTATCTCAGTTCGGTGTAGGTCGTTCGCTCCAAGCTGGGCTGTGTGCACGAAC
CCCCCGTTCAGCCCGACCGCTGCGCCTTATCCGGTAACTATCGTCTTGAGTCCAACCCGGTAAGACACGA
CTTATCGCCACTGGCAGCAGCCACTGGTAACAGGATTAGCAGAGCGAGGTATGTAGGCGGTGCTACAGAG
TTCTTGAAGTGGTGGCCTAACTACGGCTACACTAGAAGAACAGTATTTGGTATCTGCGCTCTGCTGAAGC
CAGTTACCTTCGGAAAAAGAGTTGGTAGCTCTTGATCCGGCAAACAAACCACCGCTGGTAGCGGTGGTTT
TTTTGTTTGCAAGCAGCAGATTACGCGCAGAAAAAAAGGATCTCAAGAAGATCCTTTGATCTTTTCTACG
GGGTCTGACGCTCAGTGGAACGAAAACTCACGTTAAGGGATTTTGGTCATGAGATTATCAAAAAGGATCT
TCACCTAGATCCTTTTAAATTAAAAATGAAGTTTTAAATCAATCTAAAGTATATATGAGTAAACTTGGTC
TGACAGTTACCAATGCTTAATCAGTGAGGCACCTATCTCAGCGATCTGTCTATTTCGTTCATCCATAGTT
GCCTGACTCCCCGTCGTGTAGATAACTACGATACGGGAGGGCTTACCATCTGGCCCCAGTGCTGCAATGA
TACCGCGAGACCCACGCTCACCGGCTCCAGATTTATCAGCAATAAACCAGCCAGCCGGAAGGGCCGAGCG
CAGAAGTGGTCCTGCAACTTTATCCGCCTCCATCCAGTCTATTAATTGTTGCCGGGAAGCTAGAGTAAGT
AGTTCGCCAGTTAATAGTTTGCGCAACGTTGTTGCCATTGCTACAGGCATCGTGGTGTCACGCTCGTCGT
TTGGTATGGCTTCATTCAGCTCCGGTTCCCAACGATCAAGGCGAGTTACATGATCCCCCATGTTGTGCAA
AAAAGCGGTTAGCTCCTTCGGTCCTCCGATCGTTGTCAGAAGTAAGTTGGCCGCAGTGTTATCACTCATG
GTTATGGCAGCACTGCATAATTCTCTTACTGTCATGCCATCCGTAAGATGCTTTTCTGTGACTGGTGAGT
ACTCAACCAAGTCATTCTGAGAATAGTGTATGCGGCGACCGAGTTGCTCTTGCCCGGCGTCAATACGGGA
TAATACCGCGCCACATAGCAGAACTTTAAAAGTGCTCATCATTGGAAAACGTTCTTCGGGGCGAAAACTC
TCAAGGATCTTACCGCTGTTGAGATCCAGTTCGATGTAACCCACTCGTGCACCCAACTGATCTTCAGCAT
CTTTTACTTTCACCAGCGTTTCTGGGTGAGCAAAAACAGGAAGGCAAAATGCCGCAAAAAAGGGAATAAG
GGCGACACGGAAATGTTGAATACTCATACTCTTCCTTTTTCAATATTATTGAAGCATTTATCAGGGTTAT
TGTCTCATGAGCGGATACATATTTGAATGTATTTAGAAAAATAAACAAATAGGGGTTCCGCGCACATTTC
CCCGAAAAGTGCCACCTAAATTGTAAGCGTTAATATTTTGTTAAAATTCGCGTTAAATTTTTGTTAAATC
AGCTCATTTTTTAACCAATAGGCCGAAATCGGCAAAATCCCTTATAAATCAAAAGAATAGACCGAGATAG
GGT
[37 nt withheld, positions 8614-8650]
AAGAACGTGGACTCCAACGTCAAAGG
[49 nt withheld, positions 8677-8725]
T
[91 nt withheld, positions 8727-8817]
G
[124 nt withheld, positions 8819-8942]
C
